Addgene plasmid #119245: pJMP1071
Purpose: rfp "test" strain
Depositing lab: Carol Gross & Jason Peters & Oren Rosenberg. Depositing organization: University of California, San Francisco (UCSF). Publication: Enabling genetic analysis of diverse bacteria with Mobile-CRISPRi. Peters JM, Koo BM, Patino R, Heussler GE, Hearne CC, Qu J, Inclan YF, Hawkins JS, Lu CHS, Silvis MR, Harden MM, Osadnik H, Peters JE, Engel JN, Dutton RJ, Grossman AD, Gross CA, Rosenberg OS. Nat Microbiol. 2019 Jan 7. pii: 10.1038/s41564-018-0327-z. doi: 10.1038/s41564-018-0327-z. PubMed 30617347.
Backbone
  Vector backbone: R6Kgamma
  Vector type: Bacterial Expression
  Selectable markers: Trimethoprim
Growth in bacteria
  Bacterial resistance: Ampicillin, 100 μg/mL
  Growth temperature: 37°C
  Growth strain: BW25141
  Copy number: High Copy
Gene/Insert
  Gene/Insert name: sgRNA NT1/RR1 (rfp)
  gRNA/shRNA sequence: AACTTTCAGTTTAGCGGTCT
  Mutation: D10A and H840A
  Cloning method: Gibson Cloning
Terms and licenses: Academic/Nonprofit Terms; Industry Terms: Not Available to Industry
How to cite: pJMP1071 was a gift from Carol Gross & Jason Peters & Oren Rosenberg (Addgene plasmid # 119245 ; http://n2t.net/addgene:119245 ; RRID:Addgene_119245)
