[The description below was written by a language model from this plasmid's Addgene catalogue record and pLannotate feature annotations shown in this document.]
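Description:
pJMP1071 is a Mobile-CRISPRi bacterial plasmid of about 11.6 kb, built on an R6K γ backbone and recorded as an rfp "test" construct. The R6K γ origin requires the pi initiator protein supplied in trans, so the plasmid replicates only in pir-carrying hosts such as the listed propagation strain and behaves as a suicide vector elsewhere. An ampicillin resistance gene (AmpR) on the backbone selects for the plasmid in E. coli. An IncP oriT allows conjugative transfer into recipient bacteria.

The payload lies between the Tn7R and Tn7L ends, forming a mini-Tn7 transposon that can insert into a recipient chromosome when Tn7 transposition functions are supplied; the feature table shows no transposase genes on this plasmid. Inside the transposon is a Streptococcus pyogenes Cas9 coding sequence, which the catalogue lists with the D10A and H840A mutations, making it nuclease-dead dCas9. It carries a C-terminal 3xMyc tag and is annotated downstream of an araBAD promoter and a T7 gene 10 RBS, with araC divergently encoded, implying arabinose-inducible expression. A trc promoter drives an sgRNA whose spacer matches mRFP1, followed by the tracrRNA-derived scaffold. A separate mRFP1 gene, placed behind a J23119-type constitutive promoter, provides the target.

Together these parts make a self-contained knockdown assay in which the loss of red fluorescence reports CRISPRi efficiency in a given species. A trimethoprim resistance gene under the class 1 integron Pc promoter selects for integrants. It is flanked by FRT sites, so FLP recombinase could remove it. Lambda t0 and rrnB T1 terminators insulate the cassette. Several other short annotated fragments (rop, lacZα, CmR, lacI) appear to be cloning remnants or incidental annotation matches.
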