Features (pLannotate 1.2.2; 34 found; start..end, strand, type, name):
     58..918     -  CDS            AmpR: β-lactamase; bla; confers resistance to ampicillin, carbenicillin, and related antibiotics
    919..1023    -  promoter       AmpR promoter: bla
   1118..1153    +  CDS            rop (fragment): Rop protein, which maintains plasmids at low copy number; rop
   1255..1354    +  misc_feature   bom (fragment): basis of mobility region from pBR322
   1360..1428    -  CDS            lacZα (fragment): LacZα fragment of β-galactosidase; lacZ fragment
   1500..1698    -  mobile_element Tn7R (fragment): mini-Tn7 element (right end of the Tn7 transposon) Tn7
   1702..1726    -  misc_feature   MCS (fragment): pBluescript multiple cloning site
   1747..1841    +  terminator     lambda t0 terminator: transcription terminator from phage lambda
   1851..1880    +  CDS            CmR (fragment): chloramphenicol acetyltransferase confers resistance to chloramphenicol
   1944..2030    +  terminator     rrnB T1 terminator: Escherichia coli rrnB; transcription terminator T1 from the E. coli rrnB gene
   2095..2128    +  protein_bind   FRT (minimal): supports FLP-mediated excision but not integration (Turan and Bode, 2011) FLP recombinase from the Saccharomyces cerevisiae 2μ plasmid
   2196..2432    -  CDS            TpR: E. coli plasmid-associated dihydrofolate reductase; dhfrIIb from plasmid R388; confers resistance to trimethoprim
   2514..2580    -  ncRNA          AAC AAD leader (fragment): Accession: RF02912 - putative aminoglycoside riboswitch / attI site
   2758..2786    -  promoter       Pc promoter: intI1 (promoter lies within the coding sequence); class 1 integron promoter
   2877..2924    +  protein_bind   FRT: FLP-mediated recombination occurs in the 8-bp core sequence TCTAGAAA (Turan and Bode, 2011). FLP recombinase from the Saccharomyces cerevisiae 2μ plasmid
   3062..3739    -  CDS            mRFP1: monomeric derivative of DsRed (Campbell et al., 2002)
   3772..3801    -  promoter       J23119(SpeI) promoter (fragment): bacterial promoter (Registry of Standard Biological Parts BBa J23119) modified to end with an SpeI site
   3802..3825    -  promoter       lacIq promoter (fragment): lacI (mutant); In the lacIq allele, a single base change in the promoter boosts expression of the lacI gene about 10-fold.
   3976..4043    -  misc_RNA       tracrRNA (fragment): trans-activating CRISPR RNA for the Streptococcus pyogenes CRISPR/Cas9 system
   4061..4081    +  CDS            mRFP1 (fragment): monomeric derivative of DsRed (Campbell et al., 2002)
   4087..4116    -  promoter       trc promoter: strong E. coli promoter; hybrid between the trp and lac UV5 promoters
   4202..4288    -  ncRNA          Thr leader (fragment): Accession: RF00506 - Threonine operon leader
   4538..4597    -  CDS            araC (fragment): L-arabinose regulatory protein; araC
   4675..5553    -  CDS            araC: L-arabinose regulatory protein; araC
   5580..5864    +  promoter       araBAD promoter: araBAD; promoter of the L-arabinose operon of E. coli; the araC regulatory gene is transcribed in the opposite direction (Guzman et al., 1995)
   5891..5913    +  RBS            RBS: efficient ribosome binding site from bacteriophage T7 gene 10 (Olins and Rangwala, 1989)
   5925..10028   +  CDS            Cas9: Cas9 (Csn1) endonuclease from the Streptococcus pyogenes Type II CRISPR/Cas system generates RNA-guided double strand breaks in DNA
  10038..10127   +  CDS            3xMyc: 3 tandem Myc epitope tags
  10283..10448   -  mobile_element Tn7L: mini-Tn7 element (left end of the Tn7 transposon) Tn7
  10481..10535   -  CDS            lacI (fragment): lac repressor; lacI; The lac repressor binds to the lac operator to inhibit transcription in E. coli. This inhibition can be relieved by adding lactose or isopropyl-β-D-thiogalactopyranoside (IPTG).
  10607..10715   -  oriT           oriT: incP origin of transfer
  10934..10973   -  CDS            λ integrase (fragment): integrase from phage λ; int
  10984..11372   -  rep_origin     R6K γ ori: γ replication origin from E. coli plasmid R6K; requires the R6K initiator protein pi for replication
  11475..11500   -  CDS            bla(M) (fragment): β-lactamase lacking the signal sequence; bla(M); allows cytosolic expression of β-lactamase
>Addgene plasmid #119245 | pJMP1071 | addgene full sequence | sequence record 232159 | Addgene NGS Result
TTAAAAATGAAGTTTTAAATCAATCTAAAGTATATATGAGTAAACTTGGTCTGACAGTTACCAATGCTTA
ATCAGTGAGGCACCTATCTCAGCGATCTGTCTATTTCGTTCATCCATAGTTGCCTGACTCCCCGTCGTGT
AGATAACTACGATACGGGAGGGCTTACCATCTGGCCCCAGTGCTGCAATGATACCGCGGGACCCACGCTC
ACCGGCTCCAGATTTATCAGCAATAAACCAGCCAGCCGGAAGGGCCGAGCGCAGAAGTGGTCCTGCAACT
TTATCCGCCTCCATCCAGTCTATTAATTGTTGCCGGGAAGCTAGAGTAAGTAGTTCGCCAGTTAATAGTT
TGCGCAACGTTGTTGCCATTGCTACAGGCATCGTGGTGTCACGCTCGTCGTTTGGTATGGCTTCATTCAG
CTCCGGTTCCCAACGATCAAGGCGAGTTACATGATCCCCCATGTTGTGCAAAAAAGCGGTTAGCTCCTTC
GGTCCTCCGATCGTTGTCAGAAGTAAGTTGGCCGCAGTGTTATCACTCATGGTTATGGCAGCACTGCATA
ATTCTCTTACTGTCATGCCATCCGTAAGATGCTTTTCTGTGACTGGTGAGTACTCAACCAAGTCATTCTG
AGAATAGTGTATGCGGCGACCGAGTTGCTCTTGCCCGGCGTCAATACGGGATAATACCGCGCCACATAGC
AGAACTTTAAAAGTGCTCATCATTGGAAAACGTTCTTCGGGGCGAAAACTCTCAAGGATCTTACCGCTGT
TGAGATCCAGTTCGATGTAACCCACTCGTGCACCCAACTGATCTTCAGCATCTTTTACTTTCACCAGCGT
TTCTGGGTGAGCAAAAACAGGAAGGCAAAATGCCGCAAAAAAGGGAATAAGGGCGACACGGAAATGTTGA
ATACTCATACTCTTCCTTTTTCAATATTATTGAAGCATTTATCAGGGTTATTGTCTCATGAGCGGATACA
TATTTGAATGTATTTAGAAAAATAAACAAATAGGGGTTCCGCGCACATTTCCCCGAAAAGTGCCACCTGA
CGTCTAAGAAACCATTATTATCATGACATTAACCTATAAAAATAGGCGTATCACGAGGCCCTTTCGTCTC
GCGCGTTTCGGTGACGACGGTGAAAACCTCTGACACATGCAGCTCCCGGAGACGGTCACAGCTTGTCTGT
AAGCGGATGCCGGGAGCAGACAAGCCCGTCAGGGCGCGTCAGCGGGTGTTGGCGGGTGTCGGGGCTGGCT
TAACTATGCGGCATCAGAGCAGATTGTACTGAGAGTGCACCATATGCGGTGTGAAATACCGCACAGATGC
GTAAGGAGAAAATACCGCATCAGGCGCCATTCGCCATTCAGGCTGCGCAACTGTTGGGAAGGGCGATCGG
TGCGGGCCTCTTCGCTATTACGCCAGCTAGAGGACCAGCCGCGTAACCTGGCAAAATCGGTTACGGTTGA
GTAATAAATGGATGCCCTGCGTAAGCAGGTGTGGGCGGACAATAAAGTCTTAAACTGAACAAAATAGATC
TAAACTATGACAATAAAGTCTTAAACTAGACAGAATAGTTGTAAACTGAAATCAGTCCAGTTATGCTGTG
AAAAAGCATACTGGACTTTTGTTATGGCTAAAGCAAACTCTTCATTTTCTGAAGTGCAAATTGCCCGTCG
TATTAAAGAGGGGCGTGGGGTTCGAGGTCGACGGTATCGATAAGCTAGCTTAATTAGCTGAGCTTGGACT
CCTGTTGATAGATCCAGTAATGACCTCAGAACTCCATCTGGATTTGTTCAGAACGCTCGGTTGCCGCCGG
GCGTTTTTTATTGGTGAGAATCCAAGCTAGACTGCGATGAGTGGCAGGGCGGGGCGTAATTTTTTTAAGG
CAGTTATTGGTGCCCTTAAACGCCTGGGGTAATGACTCTCTAGCTTGAGGCATCAAATAAAACGAAAGGC
TCAGTCGAAAGACTGGGCCTTTCGTTTTATCTGTTGTTTGTCGGTGAACGCTCTCCTGAGTAGGACAAAT
CCGCCGCTAGGAGCTTGCGGCCCGGACGATGAGCTCGAATTGGGGATCTTGAAGTACCTATTCCGAAGTT
CCTATTCTCTAGAAAGTATAGGAACTTCAGAGCGCTTTTGAAGCTGATGCTCGAGTGCTTAAAAACTTAC
TCAATGGAATAATTCTAGATAATTCTTAGGCCACACGTTCAAGTGCAGCCACAGGATAAATTTGCACTGA
GCCTGGGTGGGATTCGGACTCGACCGCATAGCCTTCAGGAGTGAGTTTTGTGCAATACCAACCGACGACT
TGACCCTGCCAAGCGGCACCAGATTTCTTGCGTACGCGATCCCCTAAGCCAAAGGTGGCACTCAGGGGAA
GCGCAAACTGCCCTGCAACGGGAGCGTTGGCTTCATCGCTACTTTGACCCATGTCGAATCCTTCTTGTGA
ATCTATTATGGCGACAAGCAAATCGAGCTCTGACTGCCTACCCCACAACAACTATCAGAAAGCACCAGCA
CAACGGCTGCCTAACTTTGTTTTAGGGCGACTGCCCTGCTGCGTAACATCGTTGCTGCTCCATAACATCA
AACATCGACCCACGGCGTAACGCGCTTGCTGCTTGGATGCCCGAGGCATAGACTGTACAAAAAAACAGTC
ATAACAAGCCATGAAAACCGCCACTGCGCCGTTACCACCGCTGCGTTCGGTCAAGGTTCTGGACCAGTTG
CGTGAGCGCATACGCTACTTGCATTACAGTTTACGAACCGAACAGGCTTATGTCAACTGGGTTCGTGAAT
TATCCATTGCTGTTGACAAAGGGAATCAGGCTCGAGAGTTCAACAGACAGCCTTCGTTCTTATGGCCGTT
CAGGAGGAAGTTCCTATTCCGAAGTTCCTATTCTCTAGAAAGTATAGGAACTTCTTGAGAAGAGAAAAGA
AAACCGCCGATCCTGTCCACCGCATTACTGCAAGGTAGTGGACAAGACCGGCGGTCTTAAGTTTTTTGGC
TGAAACGAATGACGAAAAGGCTGTCTGAGCAAATCCAGGAGGTCGTTTTTATTAAGCACCGGTGGAGTGA
CGACCTTCAGCACGTTCGTACTGTTCAACGATGGTGTAGTCTTCGTTGTGGGAGGTGATGTCCAGTTTGA
TGTCGGTTTTGTAAGCACCCGGCAGCTGAACCGGTTTTTTAGCCATGTAGGTGGTTTTAACTTCAGCGTC
GTAGTGACCACCGTCTTTCAGTTTCAGACGCATTTTGATTTCACCTTTCAGAGCACCGTCTTCCGGGTAC
ATACGTTCGGTGGAAGCTTCCCAACCCATGGTTTTTTTCTGCATAACCGGACCGTCGGACGGGAAGTTGG
TACCACGCAGTTTAACTTTGTAGATGAACTCACCGTCTTGCAGGGAGGAGTCCTGGGTAACGGTAACAAC
ACCACCGTCTTCGAAGTTCATAACACGTTCCCATTTGAAACCTTCCGGGAAGGACAGTTTCAGGTAGTCC
GGGATGTCAGCCGGGTGTTTAACGTAAGCTTTGGAACCGTACTGGAACTGCGGGGACAGGATGTCCCAAG
CGAACGGCAGCGGACCACCTTTGGTAACTTTCAGTTTAGCGGTCTGGGTACCTTCGTACGGACGACCTTC
ACCTTCACCTTCGATTTCGAACTCGTGACCGTTAACGGAACCTTCCATACGAACTTTGAAACGCATGAAC
TCTTTGATAACGTCTTCGCTACTCGCCATGGTACCTTTCTCCTCTTTAATGAATTCAGATCTATTATACC
TAGGACTGAGCTAGCTGTCAAATTCACCACCCTGAATTGACTCTCAAACCGTATTAGCCCGGTATTTTGG
AAATAGCGGAAGCACTGACTTTTGTTATCAATAAAAAAGGCCCCCCGTTAGGGAGGCCTTATTGTTCGTC
TACTCGGAAGAGCGAGAGACAACAGAACGGTCAGCCACATGAATTCAAAAAAAAAGCACCGACTCGGTGC
CACTTTTTCAAGTTGATAACGGACTAGCCTTATTTAAACTTGCTATGCTGTTTCCAGCATAGCTCTTAAA
CAGACCGCTAAACTGAAAGTTCCACACATTATACGAGCCGGATGATTAATTGTCAACAGCTCATTTCAGA
ATATTTGCCAGAACCGGAATTCTTTCAGCTCAGTCGATAGGTAGTAGGCAAGAGTAGTCGCACCTTTGGT
CGAAAAAAAAAGCCCGCACTGTCAGGTGCGGGCTTTTTTCTGTGTTTCCCCAAAAGTAAAAACCCGCCGA
AGCGGGTTTTTACGTAAAACAGGTGAAACTGACCAGACGAGAAGGCTTTGGAGGTGATAATGGGGCTCAA
GGACCCGGGAGGCAGATAGGTAGGCATGGCCCCCATTTTCAATACAAGCAACGCATGAGAAAGCCCCCGG
AAGATCACCTTCCGGGGGCTTTTTTATTGCGCTCCGGCAATTAAAAAAGCGGCTAACCACGCCGCTTTTT
TTACGTCTGCAGAGCTCATAGGCAAGCGAATCGTGATGCCTCTTAGCCAGTACTAGTTTATGACAACTTG
ACGGCTACATCATTCACTTTTTCTTCACAACCGGCACGGAACTCGCTGGTCCCACAGAATGAGCATCATG
GCACTAGTTTATGACAACTTGACGGCTACACAGAATGAGCATCATGGCACTAGTTTATGACAACTTGACG
GCTACATCATTCACTTTTTCTTCACAACCGGCACGGAACTCGCTCGGGCTGGCCCCGGTGCATTTTTTAA
ATACCCGCGAGAAATAGAGTTGATCGTCAAAACCAACATTGCGACCGACGGTGGCGATAGGCATCCGGGT
GGTGCTCAAAAGCAGCTTCGCCTGGCTGATACGTTGGTCCTCGCGCCAGCTTAAGACGCTAATCCCTAAC
TGCTGGCGGAAAAGATGTGACAGACGCGACGGCGACAAGCAAACATGCTGTGCGACGCTGGCGATATCAA
AATTGCTGTCTGCCAGGTGATCGCTGATGTACTGACAAGCCTCGCGTACCCGATTATCCATCGGTGGATG
GAGCGACTCGTTAATCGCTTCCATGCGCCGCAGTAACAATTGCTCAAGCAGATTTATCGCCAGCAGCTCC
GAATAGCGCCCTTCCCCTTGCCCGGCGTTAATGATTTGCCCAAACAGGTCGCTGAAATGCGGCTGGTGCG
CTTCATCCGGGCGAAAGAACCCCGTATTGGCAAATATTGACGGCCAGTTAAGCCATTCATGCCAGTAGGC
GCGCGGACGAAAGTAAACCCACTGGTGATACCATTCGCGAGCCTCCGGATGACGACCGTAGTGATGAATC
TCTCCTGGCGGGAACAGCAAAATATCACCCGGTCGGCAAACAAATTCTCGTCCCTGATTTTTCACCACCC
CCTGACCGCGAATGGTGAGATTGAGAATATAACCTTTCATTCCCAGCGGTCGGTCGATAAAAAAATCGAG
ATAACCGTTGGCCTCAATCGGCGTTAAACCCGCCACCAGATGGGCATTAAACGAGTATCCCGGCAGCAGG
GGATCATTTTGCGCTTCAGCCATACTTTTCATACTCCCGCCATTCAGAGAAGAAACCAATTGTCCATATT
GCATCAGACATTGCCGTCACTGCGTCTTTTACTGGCTCTTCTCGCTAACCAAACCGGTAACCCCGCTTAT
TAAAAGCATTCTGTAACAAAGCGGGACCAAAGCCATGACAAAAACGCGTAACAAAAGTGTCTATAATCAC
GGCAGAAAAGTCCACATTGATTATTTGCACGGCGTCACACTTTGCTATGCCATAGCATTTTTATCCATAA
GATTAGCGGATCCTACCTGACGCTTTTTATCGCAACTCTCTACTGTTTCTCCATACCCGTTTTTTTGGGC
TAGAAATAATTTTGTTTAACTTTAAGAAGGAGATATACATACCCATGGACAAGAAGTACAGCATCGGCCT
GGCCATCGGCACCAACTCTGTGGGCTGGGCCGTGATCACCGACGAGTACAAGGTGCCCAGCAAGAAATTC
AAGGTGCTGGGCAACACCGACCGGCACAGCATCAAGAAGAACCTGATCGGCGCCCTGCTGTTCGACAGCG
GAGAAACAGCCGAGGCCACCCGGCTGAAGAGAACCGCCAGAAGAAGATACACCAGACGGAAGAACCGGAT
CTGCTATCTGCAAGAGATCTTCAGCAACGAGATGGCCAAGGTGGACGACAGCTTCTTCCACAGACTGGAA
GAGTCCTTCCTGGTGGAAGAGGATAAGAAGCACGAGCGGCACCCCATCTTCGGCAACATCGTGGACGAGG
TGGCCTACCACGAGAAGTACCCCACCATCTACCACCTGAGAAAGAAACTGGTGGACAGCACCGACAAGGC
CGACCTGCGGCTGATCTATCTGGCCCTGGCCCACATGATCAAGTTCCGGGGCCACTTCCTGATCGAGGGC
GACCTGAACCCCGACAACAGCGACGTGGACAAGCTGTTCATCCAGCTGGTGCAGACCTACAACCAGCTGT
TCGAGGAAAACCCCATCAACGCCAGCGGCGTGGACGCCAAGGCCATCCTGTCTGCCAGACTGAGCAAGAG
CAGACGGCTGGAAAATCTGATCGCCCAGCTGCCCGGCGAGAAGAAGAATGGCCTGTTCGGCAACCTGATT
GCCCTGAGCCTGGGCCTGACCCCCAACTTCAAGAGCAACTTCGACCTGGCCGAGGATGCCAAACTGCAGC
TGAGCAAGGACACCTACGACGACGACCTGGACAACCTGCTGGCCCAGATCGGCGACCAGTACGCCGACCT
GTTTCTGGCCGCCAAGAACCTGTCCGACGCCATCCTGCTGAGCGACATCCTGAGAGTGAACACCGAGATC
ACCAAGGCCCCCCTGAGCGCCTCTATGATCAAGAGATACGACGAGCACCACCAGGACCTGACCCTGCTGA
AAGCTCTCGTGCGGCAGCAGCTGCCTGAGAAGTACAAAGAGATTTTCTTCGACCAGAGCAAGAACGGCTA
CGCCGGCTACATCGATGGCGGAGCCAGCCAGGAAGAGTTCTACAAGTTCATCAAGCCCATCCTGGAAAAG
ATGGACGGCACCGAGGAACTGCTCGTGAAGCTGAACAGAGAGGACCTGCTGCGGAAGCAGCGGACCTTCG
ACAACGGCAGCATCCCCCACCAGATCCACCTGGGAGAGCTGCACGCCATTCTGCGGCGGCAGGAAGATTT
TTACCCATTCCTGAAGGACAACCGGGAAAAGATCGAGAAGATCCTGACCTTCCGCATCCCCTACTACGTG
GGCCCTCTGGCCAGGGGAAACAGCAGATTCGCCTGGATGACCAGAAAGAGCGAGGAAACCATCACCCCCT
GGAACTTCGAGGAAGTGGTGGACAAGGGCGCCAGCGCCCAGAGCTTCATCGAGCGGATGACCAACTTCGA
TAAGAACCTGCCCAACGAGAAGGTGCTGCCCAAGCACAGCCTGCTGTACGAGTACTTCACCGTGTACAAC
GAGCTGACCAAAGTGAAATACGTGACCGAGGGAATGAGAAAGCCCGCCTTCCTGAGCGGCGAGCAGAAAA
AAGCCATCGTGGACCTGCTGTTCAAGACCAACCGGAAAGTGACCGTGAAGCAGCTGAAAGAGGACTACTT
CAAGAAAATCGAGTGCTTCGACTCCGTGGAAATCTCCGGCGTGGAAGATCGGTTCAACGCCTCCCTGGGC
ACATACCACGATCTGCTGAAAATTATCAAGGACAAGGACTTCCTGGACAATGAGGAAAACGAGGACATTC
TGGAAGATATCGTGCTGACCCTGACACTGTTTGAGGACAGAGAGATGATCGAGGAACGGCTGAAAACCTA
TGCCCACCTGTTCGACGACAAAGTGATGAAGCAGCTGAAGCGGCGGAGATACACCGGCTGGGGCAGGCTG
AGCCGGAAGCTGATCAACGGCATCCGGGACAAGCAGTCCGGCAAGACAATCCTGGATTTCCTGAAGTCCG
ACGGCTTCGCCAACAGAAACTTCATGCAGCTGATCCACGACGACAGCCTGACCTTTAAAGAGGACATCCA
GAAAGCCCAGGTGTCCGGCCAGGGCGATAGCCTGCACGAGCACATTGCCAATCTGGCCGGCAGCCCCGCC
ATTAAGAAGGGCATCCTGCAGACAGTGAAGGTGGTGGACGAGCTCGTGAAAGTGATGGGCCGGCACAAGC
CCGAGAACATCGTGATCGAAATGGCCAGAGAGAACCAGACCACCCAGAAGGGACAGAAGAACAGCCGCGA
GAGAATGAAGCGGATCGAAGAGGGCATCAAAGAGCTGGGCAGCCAGATCCTGAAAGAACACCCCGTGGAA
AACACCCAGCTGCAGAACGAGAAGCTGTACCTGTACTACCTGCAGAATGGGCGGGATATGTACGTGGACC
AGGAACTGGACATCAACCGGCTGTCCGACTACGATGTGGACGCTATCGTGCCTCAGAGCTTTCTGAAGGA
CGACTCCATCGATAACAAAGTGCTGACTCGGAGCGACAAGAACCGGGGCAAGAGCGACAACGTGCCCTCC
GAAGAGGTCGTGAAGAAGATGAAGAACTACTGGCGCCAGCTGCTGAATGCCAAGCTGATTACCCAGAGGA
AGTTCGACAATCTGACCAAGGCCGAGAGAGGCGGCCTGAGCGAACTGGATAAGGCCGGCTTCATCAAGAG
ACAGCTGGTGGAAACCCGGCAGATCACAAAGCACGTGGCACAGATCCTGGACTCCCGGATGAACACTAAG
TACGACGAGAACGACAAACTGATCCGGGAAGTGAAAGTGATCACCCTGAAGTCCAAGCTGGTGTCCGATT
TCCGGAAGGATTTCCAGTTTTACAAAGTGCGCGAGATCAACAACTACCACCACGCCCACGACGCCTACCT
GAACGCCGTCGTGGGAACCGCCCTGATCAAAAAGTACCCTAAGCTGGAAAGCGAGTTCGTGTACGGCGAC
TACAAGGTGTACGACGTGCGGAAGATGATCGCCAAGAGCGAGCAGGAAATCGGCAAGGCTACCGCCAAGT
ACTTCTTCTACAGCAACATCATGAACTTTTTCAAGACCGAGATTACCCTGGCCAACGGCGAGATCCGGAA
GCGGCCTCTGATCGAGACAAACGGCGAAACAGGCGAGATCGTGTGGGATAAGGGCCGGGACTTTGCCACC
GTGCGGAAAGTGCTGTCTATGCCCCAAGTGAATATCGTGAAAAAGACCGAGGTGCAGACAGGCGGCTTCA
GCAAAGAGTCTATCCTGCCCAAGAGGAACAGCGACAAGCTGATCGCCAGAAAGAAGGACTGGGACCCTAA
GAAGTACGGCGGCTTCGACAGCCCCACCGTGGCCTATTCTGTGCTGGTGGTGGCCAAAGTGGAAAAGGGC
AAGTCCAAGAAACTGAAGAGTGTGAAAGAGCTGCTGGGGATCACCATCATGGAAAGAAGCAGCTTCGAGA
AGAATCCCATCGACTTTCTGGAAGCCAAGGGCTACAAAGAAGTGAAAAAGGACCTGATCATCAAGCTGCC
TAAGTACTCCCTGTTCGAGCTGGAAAACGGCCGGAAGAGAATGCTGGCCTCTGCCGGCGAACTGCAGAAG
GGAAACGAACTGGCCCTGCCCTCCAAATATGTGAACTTCCTGTACCTGGCCAGCCACTATGAGAAGCTGA
AGGGCTCCCCCGAGGATAATGAGCAGAAACAGCTGTTTGTGGAACAGCACAAACACTACCTGGACGAGAT
CATCGAGCAGATCAGCGAGTTCTCCAAGAGAGTGATCCTGGCCGACGCTAATCTGGACAAGGTGCTGAGC
GCCTACAACAAGCACAGAGACAAGCCTATCAGAGAGCAGGCCGAGAATATCATCCACCTGTTTACCCTGA
CCAATCTGGGAGCCCCTGCCGCCTTCAAGTACTTTGACACCACCATCGACCGGAAGAGGTACACCAGCAC
CAAAGAGGTGCTGGACGCCACCCTGATCCACCAGAGCATCACCGGCCTGTACGAGACACGGATCGACCTG
TCTCAGCTGGGAGGCGACGCGGCCGCGGAGCAGAAACTCATCTCTGAAGAAGATCTGGAACAAAAGTTGA
TTTCAGAAGAAGATCTGGAACAGAAGCTCATCTCTGAGGAAGATCTGTAATAAGGCGCGCCTCCTTAATG
GGACTTGCAGCCTCGGTACCAAATTCCAGAAAAGACACCCGAAAGGGTGTTTTTTCGTTTTGGTCCCACA
GAATGAGCATCATGGCACTAGTCGACATCGGAGAAGAGTACGGCTCTTTTAACCGCCTCAAGAACCAGAT
AAGTGAAATCTAGTTCCAAACTATTTTGTCATTTTTAATTTTCGTATTAGCTTACGACGCTACACCCAGT
TCCCATCTATTTTGTCACTCTTCCCTAAATAATCCTTAAAAACTCCATTTCCACCCCTCCCAGTTCCCAA
CTATTTTGTCCGCCCACAGCGGGGCATTTTTCTTCCTGTTATGTTTGGGCGCTGCATTAATGAATCGGCC
AACGCGCGGGGAGAGGCGGTTTGCGTATTGGGCGCTCTTCCGCTTCCTCGCTCACTGACCCGCTGCGCTC
GGTCGTTCGGCTGCGGCGAGCGGTATCAGAGCTTATCGGCCAGCCTCGCAGAGCAGGATTCCCGTTGAGC
ACCGCCAGGTGCGAATAAGGGACAGTGAAGAAGGAACACCCGCTCGCGGGTGGGCCTACTTCACCTATCC
TGCCCGGCTGACGCCGTTGGATACACCAAGGAAAGTCTACACGAACCCTTTGGCAAAATCCTGTATATCG
TGCGAAAAAGGATGGATATACCGAAAAAATCGCTATAATGACCCCGAAGCAGGGTTATGCAGCGGAAAGT
ATACCTTAAGGAATCCCCTGATAACGCAGGAAAGAACATGTGAGCAAAAGGCCAGCAAAAGGCCAGGAAC
CGTAAAAAGGCCGCACTCCCTGCCTCTGTCATCACGATACTGTGATGCCATGGCTAATTCCCATGTCAGC
CGTTAAGTGTTCCTGTGTCACTCAAAATTGCTTTGAGAGGCTCTAAGGGCTTCTCAGTGCGTTACATCCC
TGGCTTGTTGTCCACAACCGTTAAACCTTAAAAGCTTTAAAAGCCTTATATATTCTTTTTTTTCTTATAA
AACTTAAAACCTTAGAGGCTATTTAAGTTGCTGATTTATATTAATTTTATTGTTCAAACATGAGAGCTTA
GTACGTGAAACATGAGAGCTTAGTACGTTAGCCATGAGAGCTTAGTACGTTAGCCATGAGGGTTTAGTTC
GTTAAACATGAGAGCTTAGTACGTTAAACATGAGAGCTTAGTACGTGAAACATGAGAGCTTAGTACGTAC
TATCAACAGGTTGAACTGCTGATCTTCAGATCCTCTACGCCGGACGCATCGTGGCCGGATCTTGCGGCCG
CAAAAATTAAAAATGAAGTTTTAAATCAATCTAAAGTATATATGAGTAAACTTGGTCTGACAGTTACCAA
TGCTTAATCAGTGAGGCACCAATAACTGCCTTTGATCTTTTCTACGGGGTCTGACGCTCAGTGGAACGAA
AACTCACGTTAAGGGATTTTGGTCATGAGATTATCAAAAAGGATCTTCACCTAGATCCTTTTAAA
